Addgene plasmid #178226: pLKO_AU1.HSV.V5_mCherry-NLS
Purpose: Nuclear Protein Barcode (nPC) for vector/cell tracking. Contains U6 trRNA cassette for sgRNA cloning. Enables spatial detection of CRISPR screens.
Depositing lab: Brian Brown. Depositing organization: Icahn School of Medicine at Mount Sinai. Publication: Spatial CRISPR genomics identifies regulators of the tumor microenvironment. Dhainaut M, Rose SA, Akturk G, Wroblewska A, Nielsen SR, Park ES, Buckup M, Roudko V, Pia L, Sweeney R, Le Berichel J, Wilk CM, Bektesevic A, Lee BH, Bhardwaj N, Rahman AH, Baccarini A, Gnjatic S, Pe'er D, Merad M, Brown BD. Cell. 2022 Mar 10. pii: S0092-8674(22)00195-7. doi: 10.1016/j.cell.2022.02.015. PubMed 35290801.
Backbone
  Vector backbone: pLKO
  Backbone size w/o insert (bp): 9000
  Vector type: Lentiviral
Growth in bacteria
  Bacterial resistance: Ampicillin, 100 μg/mL
  Growth temperature: 37°C
  Growth strain: NEB Stable
  Copy number: High Copy
Gene/Insert
  Gene/Insert name: nPC Tagged mCherry-NLS
  Species: H. sapiens (human)
  Insert size (bp): 1000
  Promoter: eF1a
  Tag / fusion protein: AU1.HSV.V5 (N terminal on insert); Nuclear Localization Signal (C terminal on insert)
  Cloning method: Restriction Enzyme; 5′ cloning site unknown (unknown if destroyed)
  Sequencing primers: 5′ cctttttgagtttggatcttggttcat
Terms and licenses: Academic/Nonprofit Terms; Industry Terms: Not Available to Industry
Depositor comments: Please visit https://www.biorxiv.org/content/10.1101/2021.07.13.451021v1 for bioRxiv preprint.
How to cite: pLKO_AU1.HSV.V5_mCherry-NLS was a gift from Brian Brown (Addgene plasmid # 178226 ; http://n2t.net/addgene:178226 ; RRID:Addgene_178226)
