[The description below was written by a language model from this plasmid's Addgene catalogue record and pLannotate feature annotations shown in this document.]
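Description:
pLKO_AU1.HSV.V5_mCherry-NLS is a lentiviral transfer vector on the pLKO backbone that combines a CRISPR guide RNA cassette with a nuclear protein barcode (nPC) for tracking vectors and transduced cells. In bacteria it is maintained as a high-copy plasmid through a ColE1/pUC-type origin and selected with ampicillin via the β-lactamase gene. An f1 origin and remnants of lac and T7/T3 promoter elements from the cloning backbone are also present. The viral portion has a third-generation layout. An RSV promoter drives a truncated HIV-1 5' LTR, followed by the Ψ packaging signal with a gag fragment, the Rev response element and a cPPT/CTS. The WPRE sits downstream of the payload, ahead of a truncated 3' LTR and an SV40 polyadenylation signal and origin.

Two expression units lie between the LTRs. A human U6 Pol III promoter precedes the Streptococcus pyogenes Cas9 gRNA scaffold, providing a site into which an sgRNA spacer can be cloned. No Cas9 coding sequence is annotated, so the nuclease must come from elsewhere. Downstream, the EF-1α promoter drives mCherry, which according to the record carries an N-terminal triplet of epitope tags (AU1, HSV and V5) and a C-terminal nuclear localization signal. The tags and NLS are not annotated separately in the feature table, although there is unannotated space between the promoter and the mCherry coding sequence.

The particular combination of epitopes acts as an antibody-readable barcode concentrated in the nucleus. Pairing a given barcode with a given guide should allow the perturbation in each cell to be identified by imaging in intact tissue. The stated purpose is spatial detection of CRISPR screens.
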