Features (pLannotate 1.2.2; 29 found; start..end, strand, type, name):
    521..1109    +  misc_feature   WPRE: woodchuck hepatitis virus posttranscriptional regulatory element
   1114..1251    +  CDS            nef (fragment): NEF_HV1LA - Experimental evidence at protein level: Swiss-Prot protein existence level 1. Extracellular Nef protein targets CD4(+) T-lymphocytes for apoptosis by interacting with CXCR4 surface receptors. From Human immunodeficiency virus type 1 group M subtype B (isolate Lai) (HIV-1).
   1237..1417    +  LTR            5' LTR (truncated): truncated 5' long terminal repeat (LTR) from HIV-1
   1489..1610    +  polyA_signal   SV40 poly(A) signal: SV40 polyadenylation signal
   1650..1785    +  rep_origin     SV40 ori: SV40 origin of replication
   1806..1824    -  promoter       T7 promoter: promoter for bacteriophage T7 RNA polymerase
   1832..1987    +  CDS            lacZα (fragment): LacZα fragment of β-galactosidase; lacZ fragment
   1992..2420    +  rep_origin     f1 ori (sequence partly withheld): f1 bacteriophage origin of replication; arrow indicates direction of (+) strand synthesis
   2473..2577    +  promoter       AmpR promoter: bla
   2578..3438    +  CDS            AmpR: β-lactamase; bla; confers resistance to ampicillin, carbenicillin, and related antibiotics
   3609..4197    +  rep_origin     ori: high-copy-number ColE1/pMB1/pBR322/pUC origin of replication
   4380..4472    +  CDS            lacI (fragment): lac repressor; lacI; The lac repressor binds to the lac operator to inhibit transcription in E. coli. This inhibition can be relieved by adding lactose or isopropyl-β-D-thiogalactopyranoside (IPTG).
   4485..4506    +  protein_bind   CAP binding site: CAP binding activates transcription in the presence of cAMP. E. coli catabolite activator protein
   4521..4551    +  promoter       lac promoter: promoter for the E. coli lac operon
   4559..4575    +  protein_bind   lac operator: The lac repressor binds to the lac operator to inhibit transcription in E. coli. This inhibition can be relieved by adding lactose or isopropyl-β-D-thiogalactopyranoside (IPTG). lac repressor encoded by lacI
   4620..4638    +  promoter       T3 promoter: promoter for bacteriophage T3 RNA polymerase
   4666..4892    +  promoter       RSV promoter: Rous sarcoma virus enhancer/promoter
   4893..5073    +  LTR            5' LTR (truncated): truncated 5' long terminal repeat (LTR) from HIV-1
   5120..5245    +  misc_feature   HIV-1 Ψ: packaging signal of human immunodeficiency virus type 1
   5229..5592    +  CDS            HIV-1 gag (fragment): gag protein from human immunodeficiency virus 1; gag
   5738..5971    +  misc_feature   RRE: The Rev response element (RRE) of HIV-1 allows for Rev-dependent mRNA export from the nucleus to the cytoplasm.
   6348..6448    +  CDS            Rev (fragment): human immunodeficiency virus 1 (HIV-1) Rev protein; rev; enhances nuclear export of unspliced and incompletely spliced viral mRNAs
   6498..6738    +  promoter       U6 promoter: RNA polymerase III promoter for human U6 snRNA
   6765..6840    +  misc_RNA       gRNA scaffold: guide RNA scaffold for the Streptococcus pyogenes CRISPR/Cas9 system
   6888..7005    +  misc_feature   cPPT/CTS: central polypurine tract and central termination sequence of HIV-1
   7072..7138    +  CDS            small t antigen (fragment): SV40 (simian virus 40) small t antigen
   7145..8323    +  promoter       EF-1α promoter: strong constitutive promoter for human elongation factor EF-1α
   8340..8365    +  misc_feature   MCS (fragment): multiple cloning site
   8522..451     +  CDS            mCherry (across the origin): mCherry is a basic (constitutively fluorescent) red fluorescent protein published in 2004, derived from Discosoma sp.. It is reported to be a very rapidly-maturing monomer with low acid sensitivity.
>Addgene plasmid #178226 | pLKO_AU1.HSV.V5_mCherry-NLS | addgene full sequence | sequence record 352776 | Addgene NGS Result
CTACTTGAAGCTGTCCTTCCCCGAGGGCTTCAAGTGGGAGCGCGTGATGAACTTCGAGGACGGCGGCGTG
GTGACCGTGACCCAGGACTCCTCCCTGCAGGACGGCGAGTTCATCTACAAGGTGAAGCTGCGCGGCACCA
ACTTCCCCTCCGACGGCCCCGTAATGCAGAAGAAGACCATGGGCTGGGAGGCCTCCTCCGAGCGGATGTA
CCCCGAGGACGGCGCCCTGAAGGGCGAGATCAAGCAGAGGCTGAAGCTGAAGGACGGCGGCCACTACGAC
GCTGAGGTCAAGACCACCTACAAGGCCAAGAAGCCCGTGCAGCTGCCCGGCGCCTACAACGTCAACATCA
AGTTGGACATCACCTCCCACAACGAGGACTACACCATCGTGGAACAGTACGAACGCGCCGAGGGCCGCCA
CTCCACCGGCGGCATGGACGAGCTGTACAAGAAACGGCCAGCCGAGGATATGGAGGAAGAACAAGCCTTT
AAACGATCTCGATAAAGCGGCCGCGTCGACAATCAACCTCTGGATTACAAAATTTGTGAAAGATTGACTG
GTATTCTTAACTATGTTGCTCCTTTTACGCTATGTGGATACGCTGCTTTAATGCCTTTGTATCATGCTAT
TGCTTCCCGTATGGCTTTCATTTTCTCCTCCTTGTATAAATCCTGGTTGCTGTCTCTTTATGAGGAGTTG
TGGCCCGTTGTCAGGCAACGTGGCGTGGTGTGCACTGTGTTTGCTGACGCAACCCCCACTGGTTGGGGCA
TTGCCACCACCTGTCAGCTCCTTTCCGGGACTTTCGCTTTCCCCCTCCCTATTGCCACGGCGGAACTCAT
CGCCGCCTGCCTTGCCCGCTGCTGGACAGGGGCTCGGCTGTTGGGCACTGACAATTCCGTGGTGTTGTCG
GGGAAGCTGACGTCCTTTCCATGGCTGCTCGCCTGTGTTGCCACCTGGATTCTGCGCGGGACGTCCTTCT
GCTACGTCCCTTCGGCCCTCAATCCAGCGGACCTTCCTTCCCGCGGCCTGCTGCCGGCTCTGCGGCCTCT
TCCGCATCTTCGCCTTCGCCCTCAGACGAGTCGGATCTCCCTTTGGGCCGCCTCCCCGCCTGGGTACCTT
TAAGACCAATGACTTACAAGGCAGCTGTAGATCTTAGCCACTTTTTAAAAGAAAAGGGGGGACTGGAAGG
GCTAATTCACTCCCAACGAAGATAAGATCTGCTTTTTGCTTGTACTGGGTCTCTCTGGTTAGACCAGATC
TGAGCCTGGGAGCTCTCTGGCTAACTAGGGAACCCACTGCTTAAGCCTCAATAAAGCTTGCCTTGAGTGC
TTCAAGTAGTGTGTGCCCGTCTGTTGTGTGACTCTGGTAACTAGAGATCCCTCAGACCCTTTTAGTCAGT
GTGGAAAATCTCTAGCAGTAGTAGTTCATGTCATCTTATTATTCAGTATTTATAACTTGCAAAGAAATGA
ATATCAGAGAGTGAGAGGAACTTGTTTATTGCAGCTTATAATGGTTACAAATAAAGCAATAGCATCACAA
ATTTCACAAATAAAGCATTTTTTTCACTGCATTCTAGTTGTGGTTTGTCCAAACTCATCAATGTATCTTA
TCATGTCTGGCTCTAGCTATCCCGCCCCTAACTCCGCCCATCCCGCCCCTAACTCCGCCCAGTTCCGCCC
ATTCTCCGCCCCATGGCTGACTAATTTTTTTTATTTATGCAGAGGCCGAGGCCGCCTCGGCCTCTGAGCT
ATTCCAGAAGTAGTGAGGAGGCTTTTTTGGAGGCCTAGGGACGTACCCAATTCGCCCTATAGTGAGTCGT
ATTACGCGCGCTCACTGGCCGTCGTTTTACAACGTCGTGACTGGGAAAACCCTGGCGTTACCCAACTTAA
TCGCCTTGCAGCACATCCCCCTTTCGCCAGCTGGCGTAATAGCGAAGAGGCCCGCACCGATCGCCCTTCC
CAACAGTTGCGCAGCCTGAATGGCGAATGGG
[124 nt withheld, positions 1992-2115]
C
[91 nt withheld, positions 2117-2207]
A
[49 nt withheld, positions 2209-2257]
CCTTTGACGTTGGAGTCCACGTTCTTT
[37 nt withheld, positions 2285-2321]
ACCCTATCTCGGTCTATTCTTTTGATTTATAAGGGATTTTGCCGATTTCGGCCTATTGGTTAAAAAATGA
GCTGATTTAACAAAAATTTAACGCGAATTTTAACAAAATATTAACGCTTACAATTTAGGTGGCACTTTTC
GGGGAAATGTGCGCGGAACCCCTATTTGTTTATTTTTCTAAATACATTCAAATATGTATCCGCTCATGAG
ACAATAACCCTGATAAATGCTTCAATAATATTGAAAAAGGAAGAGTATGAGTATTCAACATTTCCGTGTC
GCCCTTATTCCCTTTTTTGCGGCATTTTGCCTTCCTGTTTTTGCTCACCCAGAAACGCTGGTGAAAGTAA
AAGATGCTGAAGATCAGTTGGGTGCACGAGTGGGTTACATCGAACTGGATCTCAACAGCGGTAAGATCCT
TGAGAGTTTTCGCCCCGAAGAACGTTTTCCAATGATGAGCACTTTTAAAGTTCTGCTATGTGGCGCGGTA
TTATCCCGTATTGACGCCGGGCAAGAGCAACTCGGTCGCCGCATACACTATTCTCAGAATGACTTGGTTG
AGTACTCACCAGTCACAGAAAAGCATCTTACGGATGGCATGACAGTAAGAGAATTATGCAGTGCTGCCAT
AACCATGAGTGATAACACTGCGGCCAACTTACTTCTGACAACGATCGGAGGACCGAAGGAGCTAACCGCT
TTTTTGCACAACATGGGGGATCATGTAACTCGCCTTGATCGTTGGGAACCGGAGCTGAATGAAGCCATAC
CAAACGACGAGCGTGACACCACGATGCCTGTAGCAATGGCAACAACGTTGCGCAAACTATTAACTGGCGA
ACTACTTACTCTAGCTTCCCGGCAACAATTAATAGACTGGATGGAGGCGGATAAAGTTGCAGGACCACTT
CTGCGCTCGGCCCTTCCGGCTGGCTGGTTTATTGCTGATAAATCTGGAGCCGGTGAGCGTGGGTCTCGCG
GTATCATTGCAGCACTGGGGCCAGATGGTAAGCCCTCCCGTATCGTAGTTATCTACACGACGGGGAGTCA
GGCAACTATGGATGAACGAAATAGACAGATCGCTGAGATAGGTGCCTCACTGATTAAGCATTGGTAACTG
TCAGACCAAGTTTACTCATATATACTTTAGATTGATTTAAAACTTCATTTTTAATTTAAAAGGATCTAGG
TGAAGATCCTTTTTGATAATCTCATGACCAAAATCCCTTAACGTGAGTTTTCGTTCCACTGAGCGTCAGA
CCCCGTAGAAAAGATCAAAGGATCTTCTTGAGATCCTTTTTTTCTGCGCGTAATCTGCTGCTTGCAAACA
AAAAAACCACCGCTACCAGCGGTGGTTTGTTTGCCGGATCAAGAGCTACCAACTCTTTTTCCGAAGGTAA
CTGGCTTCAGCAGAGCGCAGATACCAAATACTGTTCTTCTAGTGTAGCCGTAGTTAGGCCACCACTTCAA
GAACTCTGTAGCACCGCCTACATACCTCGCTCTGCTAATCCTGTTACCAGTGGCTGCTGCCAGTGGCGAT
AAGTCGTGTCTTACCGGGTTGGACTCAAGACGATAGTTACCGGATAAGGCGCAGCGGTCGGGCTGAACGG
GGGGTTCGTGCACACAGCCCAGCTTGGAGCGAACGACCTACACCGAACTGAGATACCTACAGCGTGAGCT
ATGAGAAAGCGCCACGCTTCCCGAAGGGAGAAAGGCGGACAGGTATCCGGTAAGCGGCAGGGTCGGAACA
GGAGAGCGCACGAGGGAGCTTCCAGGGGGAAACGCCTGGTATCTTTATAGTCCTGTCGGGTTTCGCCACC
TCTGACTTGAGCGTCGATTTTTGTGATGCTCGTCAGGGGGGCGGAGCCTATGGAAAAACGCCAGCAACGC
GGCCTTTTTACGGTTCCTGGCCTTTTGCTGGCCTTTTGCTCACATGTTCTTTCCTGCGTTATCCCCTGAT
TCTGTGGATAACCGTATTACCGCCTTTGAGTGAGCTGATACCGCTCGCCGCAGCCGAACGACCGAGCGCA
GCGAGTCAGTGAGCGAGGAAGCGGAAGAGCGCCCAATACGCAAACCGCCTCTCCCCGCGCGTTGGCCGAT
TCATTAATGCAGCTGGCACGACAGGTTTCCCGACTGGAAAGCGGGCAGTGAGCGCAACGCAATTAATGTG
AGTTAGCTCACTCATTAGGCACCCCAGGCTTTACACTTTATGCTTCCGGCTCGTATGTTGTGTGGAATTG
TGAGCGGATAACAATTTCACACAGGAAACAGCTATGACCATGATTACGCCAAGCGCGCAATTAACCCTCA
CTAAAGGGAACAAAAGCTGGAGCTGCAAGCTTAATGTAGTCTTATGCAATACTCTTGTAGTCTTGCAACA
TGGTAACGATGAGTTAGCAACATGCCTTACAAGGAGAGAAAAAGCACCGTGCATGGCGATTGGTGGAAGT
AAGGTGGTACGATCGTGCCTTATTAGGAAGGCAACAGACGGGTCTGACATGGATTGGACGAACCACTGAA
TTGCCGCATTGCAGAGATATTGTATTTAAGTGCCTAGCTCGATACATAAACGGGTCTCTCTGGTTAGACC
AGATCTGAGCCTGGGAGCTCTCTGGCTAACTAGGGAACCCACTGCTTAAGCCTCAATAAAGCTTGCCTTG
AGTGCTTCAAGTAGTGTGTGCCCGTCTGTTGTGTGACTCTGGTAACTAGAGATCCCTCAGACCCTTTTAG
TCAGTGTGGAAAATCTCTAGCAGTGGCGCCCGAACAGGGACTTGAAAGCGAAAGGGAAACCAGAGGAGCT
CTCTCGACGCAGGACTCGGCTTGCTGAAGCGCGCACGGCAAGAGGCGAGGGGCGGCGACTGGTGAGTACG
CCAAAAATTTTGACTAGCGGAGGCTAGAAGGAGAGAGATGGGTGCGAGAGCGTCAGTATTAAGCGGGGGA
GAATTAGATCGCGATGGGAAAAAATTCGGTTAAGGCCAGGGGGAAAGAAAAAATATAAATTAAAACATAT
AGTATGGGCAAGCAGGGAGCTAGAACGATTCGCAGTTAATCCTGGCCTGTTAGAAACATCAGAAGGCTGT
AGACAAATACTGGGACAGCTACAACCATCCCTTCAGACAGGATCAGAAGAACTTAGATCATTATATAATA
CAGTAGCAACCCTCTATTGTGTGCATCAAAGGATAGAGATAAAAGACACCAAGGAAGCTTTAGACAAGAT
AGAGGAAGAGCAAAACAAAAGTAAGACCACCGCACAGCAAGCGGCCGCTGATCTTCAGACCTGGAGGAGG
AGATATGAGGGACAATTGGAGAAGTGAATTATATAAATATAAAGTAGTAAAAATTGAACCATTAGGAGTA
GCACCCACCAAGGCAAAGAGAAGAGTGGTGCAGAGAGAAAAAAGAGCAGTGGGAATAGGAGCTTTGTTCC
TTGGGTTCTTGGGAGCAGCAGGAAGCACTATGGGCGCAGCGTCAATGACGCTGACGGTACAGGCCAGACA
ATTATTGTCTGGTATAGTGCAGCAGCAGAACAATTTGCTGAGGGCTATTGAGGCGCAACAGCATCTGTTG
CAACTCACAGTCTGGGGCATCAAGCAGCTCCAGGCAAGAATCCTGGCTGTGGAAAGATACCTAAAGGATC
AACAGCTCCTGGGGATTTGGGGTTGCTCTGGAAAACTCATTTGCACCACTGCTGTGCCTTGGAATGCTAG
TTGGAGTAATAAATCTCTGGAACAGATTTGGAATCACACGACCTGGATGGAGTGGGACAGAGAAATTAAC
AATTACACAAGCTTAATACACTCCTTAATTGAAGAATCGCAAAACCAGCAAGAAAAGAATGAACAAGAAT
TATTGGAATTAGATAAATGGGCAAGTTTGTGGAATTGGTTTAACATAACAAATTGGCTGTGGTATATAAA
ATTATTCATAATGATAGTAGGAGGCTTGGTAGGTTTAAGAATAGTTTTTGCTGTACTTTCTATAGTGAAT
AGAGTTAGGCAGGGATATTCACCATTATCGTTTCAGACCCACCTCCCAACCCCGAGGGGACCCGACAGGC
CCGAAGGAATAGAAGAAGAAGGTGGAGAGAGAGACAGAGACAGATCCATTCGATTAGTGAACGGATCTCG
ACGGTATCGATCACGAGACTAGTATCGAGCGGCCGCCCCCTTCACCGAGGGCCTATTTCCCATGATTCCT
TCATATTTGCATATACGATACAAGGCTGTTAGAGAGATAATTGGAATTAATTTGACTGTAAACACAAAGA
TATTAGTACAAAATACGTGACGTAGAAAGTAATAATTTCTTGGGTAGTTTGCAGTTTTAAAATTATGTTT
TAAAATGGACTATCATATGCTTACCGTAACTTGAAAGTATTTCGATTTCTTGGCTTTATATATCTTGTGG
AAAGGACGAAACACCGGGTCTTCGAGAAGACCTGTTTTAGAGCTAGAAATAGCAAGTTAAAATAAGGCTA
GTCCGTTATCAACTTGAAAAAGTGGCACCGAGTCGGTGCTTTTTTTAATTCTCGACCTCGAGACAAATGG
CAGTATTCATCCACAATTTTAAAAGAAAAGGGGGGATTGGGGGGTACAGTGCAGGGGAAAGAATAGTAGA
CATAATAGCAACAGACATACAAACTAAAGAATTACAAAAACAAATTACAAAAATTCAAAATTTTCGGGTT
TATTACAGGGACAGCAGAGATCCACTTTGGCCGCGGCTCGAGGCGATAAGCTTTGCAAAGATGGATAAAG
TTTTAAACAGAGAGGAATCTTTGCAGCTAATGGACCTTCTAGGTCTTGAAAGGAGTGGGAATTGGCTCCG
GTGCCCGTCAGTGGGCAGAGCGCACATCGCCCACAGTCCCCGAGAAGTTGGGGGGAGGGGTCGGCAATTG
AACCGGTGCCTAGAGAAGGTGGCGCGGGGTAAACTGGGAAAGTGATGTCGTGTACTGGCTCCGCCTTTTT
CCCGAGGGTGGGGGAGAACCGTATATAAGTGCAGTAGTCGCCGTGAACGTTCTTTTTCGCAACGGGTTTG
CCGCCAGAACACAGGTAAGTGCCGTGTGTGGTTCCCGCGGGCCTGGCCTCTTTACGGGTTATGGCCCTTG
CGTGCCTTGAATTACTTCCACCTGGCTGCAGTACGTGATTCTTGATCCCGAGCTTCGGGTTGGAAGTGGG
TGGGAGAGTTCGAGGCCTTGCGCTTAAGGAGCCCCTTCGCCTCGTGCTTGAGTTGAGGCCTGGCCTGGGC
GCTGGGGCCGCCGCGTGCGAATCTGGTGGCACCTTCGCGCCTGTCTCGCTGCTTTCGATAAGTCTCTAGC
CATTTAAAATTTTTGATGACCTGCTGCGACGCTTTTTTTCTGGCAAGATAGTCTTGTAAATGCGGGCCAA
GATCTGCACACTGGTATTTCGGTTTTTGGGGCCGCGGGCGGCGACGGGGCCCGTGCGTCCCAGCGCACAT
GTTCGGCGAGGCGGGGCCTGCGAGCGCGGCCACCGAGAATCGGACGGGGGTAGTCTCAAGCTGGCCGGCC
TGCTCTGGTGCCTGGCCTCGCGCCGCCGTGTATCGCCCCGCCCTGGGCGGCAAGGCTGGCCCGGTCGGCA
CCAGTTGCGTGAGCGGAAAGATGGCCGCTTCCCGGCCCTGCTGCAGGGAGCTCAAAATGGAGGACGCGGC
GCTCGGGAGAGCGGGCGGGTGAGTCACCCACACAAAGGAAAAGGGCCTTTCCGTCCTCAGCCGTCGCTTC
ATGTGACTCCACGGAGTACCGGGCGCCGTCCAGGCACCTCGATTAGTTCTCGAGCTTTTGGAGTACGTCG
TCTTTAGGTTGGGGGGAGGGGTTTTATGCGATGGAGTTTCCCCACACTGAGTGGGTGGAGACTGAAGTTA
GGCCAGCTTGGCACTTGATGTAATTCTCCTTGGAATTTGCCCTTTTTGAGTTTGGATCTTGGTTCATTCT
CAAGCCTCAGACAGTGGTTCAAAGTTTTTTTCTTCCATTTCAGGTGTCGTGAGGAATTCTGCAGTCGATC
GACGGTACCGCGGGCCCGGGATCCACGGTCGCCACCATGGGCGACACCTATCGGTACATTGGAGGAGGCG
GGGGAGGGCAGCCCGAGCTGGCCCCCGAGGACCCCGAGGACGGAGGAGGCGGGGGAGGGGGCAAACCAAT
TCCAAACCCACTGCTGGGACTGGATTCCACAGGCATGCTGATGGTGAGCAAGGGCGAGGAGGATAACATG
GCCATCATCAAGGAGTTCATGCGCTTCAAGGTGCACATGGAGGGCTCCGTGAACGGCCACGAGTTCGAGA
TCGAGGGCGAGGGCGAGGGCCGCCCCTACGAGGGCACCCAGACCGCCAAGCTGAAGGTGACCAAGGGTGG
CCCCCTGCCCTTCGCCTGGGACATCCTGTCCCCTCAGTTCATGTACGGCTCCAAGGCCTACGTGAAGCAC
CCCGCCGACATCCCCGA
